>Addgene plasmid #243769 | mGreenLantern-A-SpyTag | addgene full sequence | sequence record 486037 | Addgene NGS Result
TGGCGAATGGG
[124 nt withheld, positions 12-135]
C
[91 nt withheld, positions 137-227]
A
[49 nt withheld, positions 229-277]
CCTTTGACGTTGGAGTCCACGTTCTTT
[37 nt withheld, positions 305-341]
ACCCTATCTCGGTCTATTCTTTTGATTTATAAGGGATTTTGCCGATTTCGGCCTATTGGTTAAAAAATGA
GCTGATTTAACAAAAATTTAACGCGAATTTTAACAAAATATTAACGTTTACAATTTCAGGTGGCACTTTT
CGGGGAAATGTGCGCGGAACCCCTATTTGTTTATTTTTCTAAATACATTCAAATATGTATCCGCTCATGA
ATTAATTCTTAGAAAAACTCATCGAGCATCAAATGAAACTGCAATTTATTCATATCAGGATTATCAATAC
CATATTTTTGAAAAAGCCGTTTCTGTAATGAAGGAGAAAACTCACCGAGGCAGTTCCATAGGATGGCAAG
ATCCTGGTATCGGTCTGCGATTCCGACTCGTCCAACATCAATACAACCTATTAATTTCCCCTCGTCAAAA
ATAAGGTTATCAAGTGAGAAATCACCATGAGTGACGACTGAATCCGGTGAGAATGGCAAAAGTTTATGCA
TTTCTTTCCAGACTTGTTCAACAGGCCAGCCATTACGCTCGTCATCAAAATCACTCGCATCAACCAAACC
GTTATTCATTCGTGATTGCGCCTGAGCGAGACGAAATACGCGATCGCTGTTAAAAGGACAATTACAAACA
GGAATCGAATGCAACCGGCGCAGGAACACTGCCAGCGCATCAACAATATTTTCACCTGAATCAGGATATT
CTTCTAATACCTGGAATGCTGTTTTCCCGGGGATCGCAGTGGTGAGTAACCATGCATCATCAGGAGTACG
GATAAAATGCTTGATGGTCGGAAGAGGCATAAATTCCGTCAGCCAGTTTAGTCTGACCATCTCATCTGTA
ACATCATTGGCAACGCTACCTTTGCCATGTTTCAGAAACAACTCTGGCGCATCGGGCTTCCCATACAATC
GATAGATTGTCGCACCTGATTGCCCGACATTATCGCGAGCCCATTTATACCCATATAAATCAGCATCCAT
GTTGGAATTTAATCGCGGCCTAGAGCAAGACGTTTCCCGTTGAATATGGCTCATAACACCCCTTGTATTA
CTGTTTATGTAAGCAGACAGTTTTATTGTTCATGACCAAAATCCCTTAACGTGAGTTTTCGTTCCACTGA
GCGTCAGACCCCGTAGAAAAGATCAAAGGATCTTCTTGAGATCCTTTTTTTCTGCGCGTAATCTGCTGCT
TGCAAACAAAAAAACCACCGCTACCAGCGGTGGTTTGTTTGCCGGATCAAGAGCTACCAACTCTTTTTCC
GAAGGTAACTGGCTTCAGCAGAGCGCAGATACCAAATACTGTCCTTCTAGTGTAGCCGTAGTTAGGCCAC
CACTTCAAGAACTCTGTAGCACCGCCTACATACCTCGCTCTGCTAATCCTGTTACCAGTGGCTGCTGCCA
GTGGCGATAAGTCGTGTCTTACCGGGTTGGACTCAAGACGATAGTTACCGGATAAGGCGCAGCGGTCGGG
CTGAACGGGGGGTTCGTGCACACAGCCCAGCTTGGAGCGAACGACCTACACCGAACTGAGATACCTACAG
CGTGAGCTATGAGAAAGCGCCACGCTTCCCGAAGGGAGAAAGGCGGACAGGTATCCGGTAAGCGGCAGGG
TCGGAACAGGAGAGCGCACGAGGGAGCTTCCAGGGGGAAACGCCTGGTATCTTTATAGTCCTGTCGGGTT
TCGCCACCTCTGACTTGAGCGTCGATTTTTGTGATGCTCGTCAGGGGGGCGGAGCCTATGGAAAAACGCC
AGCAACGCGGCCTTTTTACGGTTCCTGGCCTTTTGCTGGCCTTTTGCTCACATGTTCTTTCCTGCGTTAT
CCCCTGATTCTGTGGATAACCGTATTACCGCCTTTGAGTGAGCTGATACCGCTCGCCGCAGCCGAACGAC
CGAGCGCAGCGAGTCAGTGAGCGAGGAAGCGGAAGAGCGCCTGATGCGGTATTTTCTCCTTACGCATCTG
TGCGGTATTTCACACCGCATATATGGTGCACTCTCAGTACAATCTGCTCTGATGCCGCATAGTTAAGCCA
GTATACACTCCGCTATCGCTACGTGACTGGGTCATGGCTGCGCCCCGACACCCGCCAACACCCGCTGACG
CGCCCTGACGGGCTTGTCTGCTCCCGGCATCCGCTTACAGACAAGCTGTGACCGTCTCCGGGAGCTGCAT
GTGTCAGAGGTTTTCACCGTCATCACCGAAACGCGCGAGGCAGCTGCGGTAAAGCTCATCAGCGTGGTCG
TGAAGCGATTCACAGATGTCTGCCTGTTCATCCGCGTCCAGCTCGTTGAGTTTCTCCAGAAGCGTTAATG
TCTGGCTTCTGATAAAGCGGGCCATGTTAAGGGCGGTTTTTTCCTGTTTGGTCACTGATGCCTCCGTGTA
AGGGGGATTTCTGTTCATGGGGGTAATGATACCGATGAAACGAGAGAGGATGCTCACGATACGGGTTACT
GATGATGAACATGCCCGGTTACTGGAACGTTGTGAGGGTAAACAACTGGCGGTATGGATGCGGCGGGACC
AGAGAAAAATCACTCAGGGTCAATGCCAGCGCTTCGTTAATACAGATGTAGGTGTTCCACAGGGTAGCCA
GCAGCATCCTGCGATGCAGATCCGGAACATAATGGTGCAGGGCGCTGACTTCCGCGTTTCCAGACTTTAC
GAAACACGGAAACCGAAGACCATTCATGTTGTTGCTCAGGTCGCAGACGTTTTGCAGCAGCAGTCGCTTC
ACGTTCGCTCGCGTATCGGTGATTCATTCTGCTAACCAGTAAGGCAACCCCGCCAGCCTAGCCGGGTCCT
CAACGACAGGAGCACGATCATGCGCACCCGTGGGGCCGCCATGCCGGCGATAATGGCCTGCTTCTCGCCG
AAACGTTTGGTGGCGGGACCAGTGACGAAGGCTTGAGCGAGGGCGTGCAAGATTCCGAATACCGCAAGCG
ACAGGCCGATCATCGTCGCGCTCCAGCGAAAGCGGTCCTCGCCGAAAATGACCCAGAGCGCTGCCGGCAC
CTGTCCTACGAGTTGCATGATAAAGAAGACAGTCATAAGTGCGGCGACGATAGTCATGCCCCGCGCCCAC
CGGAAGGAGCTGACTGGGTTGAAGGCTCTCAAGGGCATCGGTCGAGATCCCGGTGCCTAATGAGTGAGCT
AACTTACATTAATTGCGTTGCGCTCACTGCCCGCTTTCCAGTCGGGAAACCTGTCGTGCCAGCTGCATTA
ATGAATCGGCCAACGCGCGGGGAGAGGCGGTTTGCGTATTGGGCGCCAGGGTGGTTTTTCTTTTCACCAG
TGAGACGGGCAACAGCTGATTGCCCTTCACCGCCTGGCCCTGAGAGAGTTGCAGCAAGCGGTCCACGCTG
GTTTGCCCCAGCAGGCGAAAATCCTGTTTGATGGTGGTTAACGGCGGGATATAACATGAGCTGTCTTCGG
TATCGTCGTATCCCACTACCGAGATGTCCGCACCAACGCGCAGCCCGGACTCGGTAATGGCGCGCATTGC
GCCCAGCGCCATCTGATCGTTGGCAACCAGCATCGCAGTGGGAACGATGCCCTCATTCAGCATTTGCATG
GTTTGTTGAAAACCGGACATGGCACTCCAGTCGCCTTCCCGTTCCGCTATCGGCTGAATTTGATTGCGAG
TGAGATATTTATGCCAGCCAGCCAGACGCAGACGCGCCGAGACAGAACTTAATGGGCCCGCTAACAGCGC
GATTTGCTGGTGACCCAATGCGACCAGATGCTCCACGCCCAGTCGCGTACCGTCTTCATGGGAGAAAATA
ATACTGTTGATGGGTGTCTGGTCAGAGACATCAAGAAATAACGCCGGAACATTAGTGCAGGCAGCTTCCA
CAGCAATGGCATCCTGGTCATCCAGCGGATAGTTAATGATCAGCCCACTGACGCGTTGCGCGAGAAGATT
GTGCACCGCCGCTTTACAGGCTTCGACGCCGCTTCGTTCTACCATCGACACCACCACGCTGGCACCCAGT
TGATCGGCGCGAGATTTAATCGCCGCGACAATTTGCGACGGCGCGTGCAGGGCCAGACTGGAGGTGGCAA
CGCCAATCAGCAACGACTGTTTGCCCGCCAGTTGTTGTGCCACGCGGTTGGGAATGTAATTCAGCTCCGC
CATCGCCGCTTCCACTTTTTCCCGCGTTTTCGCAGAAACGTGGCTGGCCTGGTTCACCACGCGGGAAACG
GTCTGATAAGAGACACCGGCATACTCTGCGACATCGTATAACGTTACTGGTTTCACATTCACCACCCTGA
ATTGACTCTCTTCCGGGCGCTATCATGCCATACCGCGAAAGGTTTTGCGCCATTCGATGGTGTCCGGGAT
CTCGACGCTCTCCCTTATGCGACTCCTGCATTAGGAAGCAGCCCAGTAGTAGGTTGAGGCCGTTGAGCAC
CGCCGCCGCAAGGAATGGTGCATGCAAGGAGATGGCGCCCAACAGTCCCCCGGCCACGGGGCCTGCCACC
ATACCCACGCCGAAACAAGCGCTCATGAGCCCGAAGTGGCGAGCCCGATCTTCCCCATCGGTGATGTCGG
CGATATAGGCGCCAGCAACCGCACCTGTGGCGCCGGTGATGCCGGCCACGATGCGTCCGGCGTAGAGGAT
CGAGATCGATCTCGATCCCGCGAAATTAATACGACTCACTATAGGGGAATTGTGAGCGGATAACAATTCC
CCTCTAGAAATAATTTTGTTTAACTTTAAGAAGGAGATATACATATGGGGAGTTCTATGGTATCAAAAGG
AGAAGAGTTGTTTACCGGTGTTGTTCCGATTCTGGTCGAGTTAGATGGCGATGTTAACGGCCACAAGTTC
AGCGTTCGTGGTGAGGGTGAAGGCGACGCCACCAATGGTAAACTGACCTTGAAGTTCATCTGCACCACGG
GTAAGCTGCCTGTTCCGTGGCCGACCCTGGTAACTACGCTGGGTTATGGTGTTGCATGTTTTGCGCGTTA
CCCGGACCACATGAAACAACATGATTTCTTTAAGTCTGCAATGCCGGAAGGTTACGTCCAAGAAAGAACA
ATTAGCTTTAAGGACGACGGTACTTACAAAACCCGCGCGGAGGTGAAATTCGAGGGCGACACCCTGGTGA
ACCGTATTGTGCTGAAAGGCATCGACTTCAAAGAGGACGGCAACATCCTGGGTCATAAGCTGGAATATAA
CTTCAACAGCCACAAAGTTTATATCACCGCCGACAAACAAAAAAACGGGATCAAAGCTAATTTTAAGACC
CGTCATAACGTGGAGGATGGCGGCGTTCAGCTGGCTGACCACTACCAGCAGAACACCCCGATTGGTGACG
GTCCGGTCTTGCTGCCAGATAATCATTACTTGAGCCATCAGAGCAAGTTGAGCAAAGATCCGAATGAAAA
ACGCGATCACATGGTGCTTAAGGAGCGCGTGACGGCGGCGGGTATTACCCATGACATGGATGAACTGTAT
AAGGGCGGCAGCGGCGGCTCCGGCGGCTCTCTGGCGGAAACGGGTGGTGGAAGCGGCGGTTCGGGTGGTA
GTCGTGGTGTGCCGCATATCGTGATGGTTGATGCGTATAAGCGTTACAAGGGTGGGTCCGGTGGCTCCGG
CGGCTCGCACCACCACCACCACCACTAACTCGAGCACCACCACCACCACCACTGAGATCCGGCTGCTAAC
AAAGCCCGAAAGGAAGCTGAGTTGGCTGCTGCCACCGCTGAGCAATAACTAGCATAACCCCTTGGGGCCT
CTAAACGGGTCTTGAGGGGTTTTTTGCTGAAAGGAGGAACTATATCCGGAT
Features (pLannotate 1.2.2; 20 found; start..end, strand, type, name):
     12..467     +  rep_origin     f1 ori (sequence partly withheld): f1 bacteriophage origin of replication; arrow indicates direction of (+) strand synthesis
    494..551     +  promoter       AmpR promoter (fragment): bla
    560..1375    -  CDS            KanR: aminoglycoside phosphotransferase; aph(3')-Ia; confers resistance to kanamycin in bacteria or G418 (Geneticin®) in eukaryotes
   1497..2085    +  rep_origin     ori: high-copy-number ColE1/pMB1/pBR322/pUC origin of replication
   2271..2413    -  misc_feature   bom: basis of mobility region from pBR322
   2515..2706    -  CDS            rop: Rop protein, which maintains plasmids at low copy number; rop
   2723..3103    +  CDS            YPB1_ECOLX: Protein predicted: Swiss-Prot protein existence level 4. From Escherichia coli.
   3175..3466    -  CDS            TcR (fragment): tetracycline efflux protein; tet; confers resistance to tetracycline
   3481..3502    -  protein_bind   CAP binding site: CAP binding activates transcription in the presence of cAMP. E. coli catabolite activator protein
   3515..4597    -  CDS            lacI: lac repressor; lacI; The lac repressor binds to the lac operator to inhibit transcription in E. coli. This inhibition can be relieved by adding lactose or isopropyl-β-D-thiogalactopyranoside (IPTG).
   4598..4675    -  promoter       lacI promoter: lacI
   4683..4962    -  CDS            TcR (fragment): tetracycline efflux protein; tet; confers resistance to tetracycline
   4988..5006    +  promoter       T7 promoter: promoter for bacteriophage T7 RNA polymerase
   5007..5031    +  protein_bind   lac operator: The lac repressor binds to the lac operator to inhibit transcription in E. coli. This inhibition can be relieved by adding lactose or isopropyl-β-D-thiogalactopyranoside (IPTG). lac repressor encoded by lacI
   5046..5068    +  RBS            RBS: efficient ribosome binding site from bacteriophage T7 gene 10 (Olins and Rangwala, 1989)
   5088..5804    +  CDS            mClover1.5: mClover1.5 is a fluorescent protein published in 2016, derived from Aequorea victoria. It is reported to be a monomer.
   5949..5966    +  CDS            9xHis (fragment): 9xHis affinity tag
   5976..5993    +  CDS            9xHis (fragment): 9xHis affinity tag
   6003..6052    +  CDS            SET1 (fragment): solubility-enhancement tag derived from T7 phage gene 10B
   6060..6107    +  terminator     T7 terminator: transcription terminator for bacteriophage T7 RNA polymerase
