[The description below was written by a language model from this plasmid's Addgene catalogue record and pLannotate feature annotations shown in this document.]
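Description:
mGreenLantern-A-SpyTag is a 6.1 kb bacterial expression plasmid built on the pET-29b(+) backbone. It is propagated in E. coli through a ColE1/pMB1-type origin and selected with kanamycin via the aph(3')-Ia resistance gene. The catalogue lists it as high copy, although the feature table also shows the rop gene and bom region carried over from pBR322, which normally moderate copy number. An f1 origin is also present. Short tetracycline-resistance fragments and a predicted E. coli open reading frame appear to be backbone remnants rather than functional parts.

Expression is driven by a T7 promoter followed by a lac operator and the T7 gene 10 ribosome binding site, and it ends at a T7 terminator. The plasmid's own lacI gene supplies repressor, so transcription requires a host providing T7 RNA polymerase and can be induced with IPTG. According to the depositor, the synthetic open reading frame encodes the green fluorescent protein mGreenLantern, then a recognition motif for the engineered sortase eSrtA(2A9), SpyTag003 and a C-terminal 6xHis tag, with flexible GGS repeat linkers separating the modules. The automated annotation labels the fluorescent protein as the related mClover1.5. It does not annotate the sortase site or SpyTag. It detects two adjacent His-tag fragments, one of which probably comes from the vector.

The purified protein is intended to be tethered to biomaterials through SpyTag, which forms a covalent bond with a SpyCatcher partner. Treatment with eSrtA(2A9) then cleaves the intervening site and frees mGreenLantern, giving a single-input, YES-gated release. The fluorescence of the cargo should allow release to be tracked.
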