Addgene plasmid #243769: mGreenLantern-A-SpyTag
Purpose: Expresses multifunctional construct enabling the YES-gated release of mGreenLantern from materials in response to sortase eSrtA(2A9) treatment. Construct contains a SpyTag for material tethering.
Depositing lab: Cole DeForest. Depositing organization: University of Washington. Publication: Boolean logic-gated protein presentation through autonomously compiled molecular topology. Gharios R, Ross ML, Li A, Kottantharayil SP, Hoye J, DeForest CA. Nat Chem Biol. 2025 Oct 9. doi: 10.1038/s41589-025-02037-5. PubMed 41068299.
Backbone
  Vector backbone: pET 29b (+)
  Vector type: Bacterial Expression
Growth in bacteria
  Bacterial resistance: Kanamycin, 50 μg/mL
  Growth temperature: 37°C
  Growth strain: DH5alpha
  Copy number: High Copy
Gene/Insert
  Gene/Insert name: mGreenLantern
  Species: Synthetic
  Tag / fusion protein: 6x His tag (C terminal on insert)
  Cloning method: Restriction Enzyme; 5′ cloning site Unknown (unknown if destroyed)
Terms and licenses: Academic/Nonprofit Terms; Industry Terms: Not Available to Industry
Depositor comments: MGSS-mGreenLantern-GGS(x3)-2A9c-GGS(x3)-SpyTag003-GGS(x3)-6xHis
How to cite: mGreenLantern-A-SpyTag was a gift from Cole DeForest (Addgene plasmid # 243769 ; http://n2t.net/addgene:243769 ; RRID:Addgene_243769)
